>Addgene plasmid #199788 | TS MS-Sensor | addgene full sequence | sequence record 391281 | Addgene NGS Result
CACAGCTAACACCACGTCGTCCCTATCTGCTGCCCTAGGTCTATGAGTGGTTGCTGGATAACTTTACGGG
CATGCATAAGGCTCGTATAATATATTCAGGGAGACCACAACGGTTTCCCTCTACAAATAATTTTGTTTAA
CTTTGAATTCTTCACACAGGAAACCGGTACCATGAATATTCGTGATCTTGAGTACCTGGTGGCATTGGCT
GAACACCGCCATTTTCGGCGTGCGGCAGATTCCTGCCACGTTAGCCAGCCGACGCTTAGCGGGCAAATTC
GTAAGCTGGAAGATGAGCTGGGCGTGATGTTGCTGGAGCGGACCAGCCGTAAAGTGTTGTTCACCCAGGC
GGGAATGCTGCTGGTGGATCAGGCGCGTACCGTGCTGCGTGAGGTGAAAGTCCTTAAAGAGATGGCAAGC
CAGCAGGGCGAGACGATGTCCGGACCGCTGCACATTGGTTTGATTCCCACAGTTGGACCGTACCTGCTAC
CGCATATTATCCCTATGCTGCACCAGACCTTTCCAAAGCTGGAAATGTATCTGCATGAAGCACAGACCCA
CCAGTTACTGGCGCAACTGGACAGCGGCAAACTCGATTGCGTGATCCTCGCGCTGGTGAAAGAGAGCGAA
GCATTCATTGAAGTGCCGTTGTTTGATGAGCCAATGTTGCTGGCTATCTATGAAGATCACCCGTGGGCGA
ACCGCGAATGCGTACCGATGGCCGATCTGGCAGGGGAAAAACTGCTGATGCTGGAAGATGGTCACTGTTT
GCGCGATCAGGCAATGGGTTTCTGTTTTGAAGCCGGGGCGGATGAAGATACACACTTCCGCGCGACCAGC
CTGGAAACTCTGCGCAACATGGTGGCGGCAGGTAGCGGGATCACTTTACTGCCAGCGCTGGCTGTGCCGC
CGGAGCGCAAACGCGATGGGGTTGTTTATCTGCCGTGCATTAAGCCGGAACCACGCCGCACTATTGGCCT
GGTTTATCGTCCTGGCTCACCGCTGCGCAGCCGCTATGAGCAGCTGGCAGAGGCCATCCGCGCAAGAATG
GATGGCCATTTCGATAAAGTTTTAAAACAGGCGGTTTAACCCGGGGGATCCCATGGTACGCGTGCTAGAG
GCATCAAATAAAACGAAAGGCTCAGTCGAAAGACTGGGCCTTTCGTTTTATCTGTTGTTTGTCGGTGAAC
GCTCTCCTGAGTAGGACAAATCCGCCGCCCTAGACCTAGGGCCTAGGGTACGGGTTTTGCTGCCCGCAAA
CGGGCTGTTCTGGTGTTGCTAGTTTGTTATCAGAATCGCAGATCCGGCTTCAGCCGGTTTGCCGGCTGAA
AGCGCTATTTCTTCCAGAATTGCCATGATTTTTTCCCCACGGGAGGCGTCACTGGCTCCCGTGTTGTCGG
CAGCTTTGATTCGATAAGCAGCATCGCCTGTTTCAGGCTGTCTATGTGTGACTGTTGAGCTGTAACAAGT
TGTCTCAGGTGTTCAATTTCATGTTCTAGTTGCTTTGTTTTACTGGTTTCACCTGTTCTATTAGGTGTTA
CATGCTGTTCATCTGTTACATTGTCGATCTGTTCATGGTGAACAGCTTTGAATGCACCAAAAACTCGTAA
AAGCTCTGATGTATCTATCTTTTTTACACCGTTTTCATCTGTGCATATGGACAGTTTTCCCTTTGATATG
TAACGGTGAACAGTTGTTCTACTTTTGTTTGTTAGTCTTGATGCTTCACTGATAGATACAAGAGCCATAA
GAACCTCAGATCCTTCCGTATTTAGCCAGTATGTTCTCTAGTGTGGTTCGTTGTTTTTGCGTGAGCCATG
AGAACGAACCATTGAGATCATACTTACTTTGCATGTCACTCAAAAATTTTGCCTCAAAACTGGTGAGCTG
AATTTTTGCAGTTAAAGCATCGTGTAGTGTTTTTCTTAGTCCGTTATGTAGGTAGGAATCTGATGTAATG
GTTGTTGGTATTTTGTCACCATTCATTTTTATCTGGTTGTTCTCAAGTTCGGTTACGAGATCCATTTGTC
TATCTAGTTCAACTTGGAAAATCAACGTATCAGTCGGGCGGCCTCGCTTATCAACCACCAATTTCATATT
GCTGTAAGTGTTTAAATCTTTACTTATTGGTTTCAAAACCCATTGGTTAAGCCTTTTAAACTCATGGTAG
TTATTTTCAAGCATTAACATGAACTTAAATTCATCAAGGCTAATCTCTATATTTGCCTTGTGAGTTTTCT
TTTGTGTTAGTTCTTTTAATAACCACTCATAAATCCTCATAGAGTATTTGTTTTCAAAAGACTTAACATG
TTCCAGATTATATTTTATGAATTTTTTTAACTGGAAAAGATAAGGCAATATCTCTTCACTAAAAACTAAT
TCTAATTTTTCGCTTGAGAACTTGGCATAGTTTGTCCACTGGAAAATCTCAAAGCCTTTAACCAAAGGAT
TCCTGATTTCCACAGTTCTCGTCATCAGCTCTCTGGTTGCTTTAGCTAATACACCATAAGCATTTTCCCT
ACTGATGTTCATCATCTGAGCGTATTGGTTATAAGTGAACGATACCGTCCGTTCTTTCCTTGTAGGGTTT
TCAATCGTGGGGTTGAGTAGTGCCACACAGCATAAAATTAGCTTGGTTTCATGCTCCGTTAAGTCATAGC
GACTAATCGCTAGTTCATTTGCTTTGAAAACAACTAATTCAGACATACATCTCAATTGGTCTAGGTGATT
TTAATCACTATACCAATTGAGATGGGCTAGTCAATGATAATTACTAGTCCTTTTCCTTTGAGTTGTGGGT
ATCTGTAAATTCTGCTAGACCTTTGCTGGAAAACTTGTAAATTCTGCTAGACCCTCTGTAAATTCCGCTA
GACCTTTGTGTGTTTTTTTTGTTTATATTCAAGTGGTTATAATTTATAGAATAAAGAAAGAATAAAAAAA
GATAAAAAGAATAGATCCCAGCCCTGTGTATAACTCACTACTTTAGTCAGTTCCGCAGTATTACAAAAGG
ATGTCGCAAACGCTGTTTGCTCCTCTACAAAACAGACCTTAAAACCCTAAAGGCTTAAGTAGCACCCTCG
CAAGCTCGGGCAAATCGCTGAATATTCCTTTTGTCTCCGACCATCAGGCACCTGAGTCGCTGTCTTTTTC
GTGACATTCAGTTCGCTGCGCTCACGGCTCTGGCAGTGAATGGGGGTAAATGGCACTACAGGCGCCTTTT
ATGGATTCATGCAAGGAAACTACCCATAATACAAGAAAAGCCCGTCACGGGCTTCTCAGGGCGTTTTATG
GCGGGTCTGCTATGTGGTGCTATCTGACTTTTTGCTGTTCAGCAGTTCCTGCCCTCTGATTTTCCAGTCT
GACCACTTCGGATTATCCCGTGACAGGTCAGACCTTAAAACCCTAAAGGCTTAAGTAGCACCCTCGCAAG
CTCGGGCAAATCGCTGAATATTCCTTTTGTCTCCGACCATCAGGCACCTGAGTCGCTGTCTTTTTCGTGA
CATTCAGTTCGCTGCGCTCACGGCTCTGGCAGTGAATGGGGGTAAATGGCACTACAGGCGCCTTTTATGG
ATTCATGCAAGGAAACTACCCATAATACAAGAAAAGCCCGTCACGGGCTTCTCAGGGCGTTTTATGGCGG
GTCTGCTATGTGGTGCTATCTGACTTTTTGCTGTTCAGCAGTTCCTGCCCTCTGATTTTCCAGTCTGACC
ACTTCGGATTATCCCGTGACAGGTCATTCAGACTGGCTAATGCACCCAGTAAGGCAGCGGTATCATCAAC
AGGCTTACCCGTCTTACTGTCCCTAGTACTAGTGCTTGGATTCTCACCAATAAAAAACGCCCGGCGGCAA
CCGAGCGTTCTGAACAAATCCAGATGGAGTTCTGAGGTCATTACTGGATCTATCAACAGGAGTCCAAGCG
AGCTCGTAAACTTGGTCTGACAGTTACCAATGCTTAATCAGTGAGGCACCTATCTCAGCGATCTGTCTAT
TTCGTTCATCCATAGTTGCCTGACTCCCCGTCGTGTAGATAACTACGATACGGGAGGGCTTACCATCTGG
CCCCAGTGCTGCAATGATACCGCGAGACCCACGCTCACCGGCTCCAGATTTATCAGCAATAAACCAGCCA
GCCGGAAGGGCCGAGCGCAGAAGTGGTCCTGCAACTTTATCCGCCTCCATCCAGTCTATTAATTGTTGCC
GGGAAGCTAGAGTAAGTAGTTCGCCAGTTAATAGTTTGCGCAACGTTGTTGCCATTGCTACAGGCATCGT
GGTGTCACGCTCGTCGTTTGGTATGGCTTCATTCAGCTCCGGTTCCCAACGATCAAGGCGAGTTACATGA
TCCCCCATGTTGTGCAAAAAAGCGGTTAGCTCCTTCGGTCCTCCGATCGTTGTCAGAAGTAAGTTGGCCG
CAGTGTTATCACTCATGGTTATGGCAGCACTGCATAATTCTCTTACTGTCATGCCATCCGTAAGATGCTT
TTCTGTGACTGGTGAGTACTCAACCAAGTCATTCTGAGAATAGTGTATGCGGCGACCGAGTTGCTCTTGC
CCGGCGTCAATACGGGATAATACCGCGCCACATAGCAGAACTTTAAAAGTGCTCATCATTGGAAAACGTT
CTTCGGGGCGAAAACTCTCAAGGATCTTACCGCTGTTGAGATCCAGTTCGATGTAACCCACTCGTGCACC
CAACTGATCTTCAGCATCTTTTACTTTCACCAGCGTTTCTGGGTGAGCAAAAACAGGAAGGCAAAATGCC
GCAAAAAAGGGAATAAGGGCGACACGGAAATGTTGAATACTCATACTCTTCCTTTTCAATATTATTGAAG
CATTTATCAGGGTTATTGTCTCATGAGCGGATACATATTTGAATGTATTTAGAAAAATAAACAAATAGGG
GTTCCGCGCACATTTCCCCGAAAAGTGCCACCTGACGTCTGTGGCTTTTATGAAAATCACACAGTGATCA
CAAATTTTAAACAGAGCACAAAATGCTGCCTCGAAATGAGGGCGGGAAAATAAGGTTATCAGCCTTGTTT
TCTCCCTCATTACTTGAAGGATATGAAGCTAAAACCCTTTTTTATAAAGCATTTGTCCGAATTCGGACAT
AATCAAAAAAGCTTAATTAAGATCAATTTGATCTACATCTCTTTAACCAACAATATGTAAGATCTCAACT
ACGGAAAAACTCATCTTTGCCTCACGTCAATTTGACTATGCTTTCTAACTAAAAAGGCCTCCCAAATCGG
GGGGCCTTTTTTATTGATAACAAAACGCTCGTCTAAGAAACCATTATTATCATGACATTAACCTATAAAA
ATAGGCGTATCACGAGGCCCTTTCGTCTTCACCTCGAGTTTACGGCTAGCTCAGTCCTAGGTACTATGCT
AGCAGAAATATAAAGAACGATCTATTTATCCGCGTACATGCAGCAGCAAATCAACGGCCCGGTCTACCTG
GTGGATGATGATGAAGCCATTATCGACTCCATCGATTTTTTGATGGAGGGCTACGGTTACAAACTGAACT
CGTTTAACTGCGGCGATCGCTTTTTGGCAGAAGTCGATCTCACCCAGGCAGGATGTGTAATTCTGGATGC
GCGTATGCCAGGCTTAACTGGTCCTCAGGTGCAACAGCTGCTGAGCGACGCGAAAAGCCCGCTTGCGGTC
ATCTTCCTGACCGGCCATGGCGATGTTCCGATGGCGGTTGATGCGTTCAAAAATGGCGCGTTCGATTTCT
TTCAAAAACCTGTGCCGGGTAGCTTGCTCAGTCAGTCAATTGCCAAAGGCTTGACTTATTCAATCGATCA
ACATCTGAAACGTACTAACCAAGCGTTAATCGACACGCTCTCGGAACGCGAAGCTCAAATTTTTCAACTG
GTGATTGCAGGCAACACCAACAAACAGATGGCTAACGAGCTTTGCGTGGCTATTCGTACCATTGAGGTTC
ACCGTAGCAAACTGATGACCAAACTGGGTGTTAACAACCTGGCTGAACTGGTTAAACTGGCGCCGCTGCT
GGCACATAAATCCGAATAATAATCTAGACCAGGCATCAAATAAAACGAAAGGCTCAGTCGAAAGACTGGG
CCTTTCGTTTTATCTGTTGTTTGTCGGTGAACGCTCTCTACTAGAGTCACACTGGCTCACCTTCGGGTGG
GCCTTTCTGCGTTTATAGTAAATCACTGCATAATTCGTGTCGCTCAAGGCGCACTCCCGTTCTGGATAAT
GTTTTTTGCGCCGACATCATAACGGTTCTGGCAAATATTCTGAAATGAGCTGGTTAGCTAGTCATTCAAG
CATTATTATGCTGTTTTTTGAAGTGAATGTGCGGCCATCTAGCCGCACATTTTGCATCTAAAACATGCAG
TCATCAGCAAAATAATAAACTTTTCCCCAATATGTGGTTTACCACAATTTACAGGAATTCACTCCTGTGG
TGGTGCAAATTTGAACTGTGAATTGCTTCACAAACGCCGCTATCGCAATGTCAGTATGTGGTTTACCACA
ATATCTAATATCACTCTGCTCAATAACAATGATGAAAACCTTAGGAAGAAGTTAATTGTGTTAAACAGTT
AACTAGGGGCTTTATCTAACGCTCTCCTAAGGACAACTGTCATTGGGAGATTTAACAAAGAGGAGAAAGG
TACCATGAGAGCCCTGGTAGTCATCCGCCTGTCCCGCGTCACCGATGCTACGACTTCACCGGAGCGTCAG
CTGGAGTCTTGCCAGCAGCTCTGCGCCCAGCGCGGCTGGGACGTCGTCGGGGTAGCGGAGGATCTGGACG
TCTCCGGGGCGGTCGATCCGTTCGACCGGAAGCGCAGACCGAACCTGGCCCGGTGGCTAGCGTTCGAGGA
GCAACCGTTCGACGTGATCGTGGCGTACCGGGTAGACCGGTTGACCCGATCGATCCGGCATCTGCAGCAG
CTGGTCCACTGGGCCGAGGACCACAAGAAGCTGGTCGTCTCCGCGACCGAAGCGCACTTCGATACGACGA
CGCCGTTTGCGGCGGTCGTCATCGCGCTTATGGGAACGGTGGCGCAGATGGAATTAGAAGCGATCAAAGA
GCGGAACCGTTCGGCTGCGCATTTCAATATCCGCGCCGGGAAATACCGAGGATCCCTGCCGCCGTGGGGA
TACCTGCCTACGCGCGTGGACGGGGAGTGGCGGCTGGTGCCGGACCCTGTGCAGCGAGAGCGCATCCTCG
AGGTGTATCACCGCGTCGTCGACAACCACGAGCCGCTGCACCTGGTGGCCCACGACCTGAACCGGCGTGG
TGTCCTGTCGCCGAAGGACTACTTCGCGCAGCTGCAAGGCCGCGAGCCGCAGGGCCGGGAGTGGTCGGCT
ACCGCGCTGAAGCGATCGATGATCTCCGAGGCGATGCTCGGGTACGCGACTCTGAACGGTAAGACCGTCC
GAGACGACGACGGAGCCCCGCTGGTGCGGGCTGAGCCGATCCTGACCCGTGAGCAGCTGGAGGCGCTGCG
CGCCGAGCTCGTGAAGACCTCCCGGGCGAAGCCCGCGGTGTCTACCCCGTCGCTGCTGCTGCGGGTGTTG
TTCTGTGCGGTGTGCGGGGAGCCCGCGTACAAGTTCGCCGGGGGAGGACGTAAGCACCCGCGCTACCGCT
GCCGCTCGATGGGGTTCCCGAAGCACTGCGGGAACGGCACGGTGGCGATGGCCGAGTGGGACGCGTTCTG
CGAGGAGCAGGTGCTGGATCTGCTCGGGGACGCGGAGCGTCTGGAGAAAGTCTGGGTAGCCGGCTCGGAC
TCCGCGGTCGAACTCGCGGAGGTGAACGCGGAGCTGGTGGACCTGACGTCGCTGATCGGCTCCCCGGCCT
ACCGGGCCGGCTCTCCGCAGCGAGAAGCACTGGATGCCCGTATTGCGGCGCTGGCCGCGCGGCAAGAGGA
GCTGGAGGGTCTAGAGGCTCGCCCGTCTGGCTGGGAGTGGCGCGAGACCGGGCAGCGGTTCGGGGACTGG
TGGCGGGAGCAGGACACCGCGGCAAAGAACACCTGGCTTCGGTCGATGAACGTTCGGCTGACGTTCGACG
TCCGCGGCGGGCTGACTCGCACGATCGACTTCGGGGATCTGCAGGAGTACGAGCAGCATCTCAGGCTCGG
CAGCGTGGTCGAACGGCTACACACCGGGATGTCGAGGCCTGCAGCAAACGACGAAAACTACGCTGCAGCA
GTTTAGACACATGGCATGGATGAACTATACAAATAACCCGGGGGATCCCATGGTACGCGTGCTAGAGGCA
TCAAATAAAACGAAAGGCTCAGTCGAAAGACTGGGCCTTTCGTTTTATCTGTTGTTTGTCGGTGAACGCT
CTCCTGAGTAGGACAAATCCGCCGCCCTAGACCTAG
Features (pLannotate 1.2.2; 14 found; start..end, strand, type, name):
    172..1086    +  CDS            oxyR: OXYR_ECOLI - Also known as momR, mor. Experimental evidence at protein level: Swiss-Prot protein existence level 1. Hydrogen peroxide sensor. Activates the expression of a regulon of hydrogen peroxide-inducible genes such as katG, gor, ahpC, ahpF, oxyS (a regulatory RNA), dps, fur and grxA. OxyR expression is negatively autoregulated by binding to a 43 bp region upstream of its own coding sequence. OxyR is inactivated by reduction of its essential disulfide bond by the product of GrxA, itself positively regulated by OxyR. Has also a positive regulatory effect on the production of surface prote
   1125..1211    +  terminator     rrnB T1 terminator: Escherichia coli rrnB; transcription terminator T1 from the E. coli rrnB gene
   1756..2706    -  CDS            Rep101: RepA protein needed for replication with the pSC101 origin; rep101
   2754..2976    -  rep_origin     pSC101 ori: low-copy replication origin that requires the Rep101 protein
   3820..3914    -  terminator     lambda t0 terminator: transcription terminator from phage lambda
   3944..4804    -  CDS            AmpR: β-lactamase; bla; confers resistance to ampicillin, carbenicillin, and related antibiotics
   4805..4908    -  promoter       AmpR promoter: bla
   5365..5383    +  promoter       J23119(SpeI) promoter (fragment): bacterial promoter (Registry of Standard Biological Parts BBa J23119) modified to end with an SpeI site
   6057..6128    +  terminator     rrnB T1 terminator: transcription terminator T1 from the E. coli rrnB gene
   6144..6171    +  terminator     T7Te terminator: phage T7 early transcription terminator
   8164..8184    +  CDS            ssrA tag (LVA) (fragment): C-terminal peptide that mediates degradation in bacteria through the ClpXP and ClpAP proteases (McGinness et al., 2006) mutant LVA variant that confers accelerated degradation under some conditions (Andersen et al., 1998)
   8197..8226    +  CDS            ecliptic pHluorin (fragment): pH-sensitive mutant of green fluorescent protein (Miesenböck et al., 1998) responds to a drop in pH with a gradual loss (eclipsing) of excitation at 475 nm, accompanied by a reduction of excitation at 395 nm
   8262..8348    +  terminator     rrnB T1 terminator: Escherichia coli rrnB; transcription terminator T1 from the E. coli rrnB gene
   8357..62      +  CDS            sspB (fragment) (across the origin): SSPB_ECOLI - Experimental evidence at protein level: Swiss-Prot protein existence level 1. Also stimulates degradation of the N-terminus of RseA (residues 1-108, alone or in complex with sigma-E) by ClpX-ClpP in a non-ssrA-mediated fashion. From Escherichia coli (strain K12).
