[The description below was written by a language model from this plasmid's Addgene catalogue record and pLannotate feature annotations shown in this document.]
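Description:
TS MS-Sensor is a synthetic bacterial gene-circuit plasmid built by Gibson assembly on the pZS2 backbone and catalogued as a synthetic biology vector. The sequenced record is 8,366 nt. It replicates through the low-copy pSC101 origin together with its Rep101 (RepA) initiator protein. Selection is with ampicillin, via a β-lactamase gene driven by its native bla promoter and followed by a lambda t0 terminator. It is propagated in standard E. coli cloning strains.

The record calls the payload only a "synthetic gene circuit" and a "TS sensor" that the depositor reports as validated in murine and swine models. The associated publication concerns an ingestible capsule for detecting labile inflammatory biomarkers in situ. What "TS" and "MS" stand for is not stated. The automated annotation identifies only part of the circuit. It finds a complete oxyR coding sequence, which encodes the E. coli hydrogen-peroxide-responsive transcriptional regulator, followed by an rrnB T1 terminator. It also finds a fragment matching the strong constitutive J23119 promoter, with rrnB T1 and T7Te terminators about 700 bp downstream, and a third rrnB T1 terminator near the end of the sequence. This layout suggests several insulated transcription units.

Short matches to an LVA-type ssrA degradation tag, to a GFP-family protein (called as ecliptic pHluorin) and to sspB are only fragments. They may reflect a degradation-tagged component or may be incidental similarity. Large stretches remain unannotated, notably the region after the J23119 fragment and roughly 2 kb before the ssrA match. The analyte-sensing regulator, the responsive promoters and the output reporter therefore cannot be determined from this table.
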