Addgene plasmid #199788: TS MS-Sensor
Purpose: Synthetic gene circuit
Depositing lab: Timothy Lu. Depositing organization: Massachusetts Institute of Technology. Publication: Sub-1.4 cm(3) capsule for detecting labile inflammatory biomarkers in situ. Inda-Webb ME, Jimenez M, Liu Q, Phan NV, Ahn J, Steiger C, Wentworth A, Riaz A, Zirtiloglu T, Wong K, Ishida K, Fabian N, Jenkins J, Kuosmanen J, Madani W, McNally R, Lai Y, Hayward A, Mimee M, Nadeau P, Chandrakasan AP, Traverso G, Yazicigil RT, Lu TK. Nature. 2023 Aug;620(7973):386-392. doi: 10.1038/s41586-023-06369-x. Epub 2023 Jul 26. PubMed 37495692.
Backbone
  Vector backbone: pZS2
  Vector type: Synthetic Biology
Growth in bacteria
  Bacterial resistance: Ampicillin, 100 μg/mL
  Growth temperature: 37°C
  Growth strain: DH5alpha
  Copy number: Unknown
Gene/Insert
  Gene/Insert name: TS MS-Sensor
  Species: Synthetic
  Cloning method: Gibson Cloning
Terms and licenses: Academic/Nonprofit Terms; Industry Terms: Not Available to Industry
Depositor comments: TS sensor validated in murine and swine models. Please visit https://doi.org/10.1101/2022.02.16.480562 for bioRxiv preprint.
How to cite: TS MS-Sensor was a gift from Timothy Lu (Addgene plasmid # 199788 ; http://n2t.net/addgene:199788 ; RRID:Addgene_199788)
